Addgene plasmid #104263: pHH0103 FNBP4 WW domain #1
Purpose: Bacterial expression of WW domain #1 from FNBP4
Depositing lab: Sachdev Sidhu & Marius Sudol. Depositing organization: University of Toronto.
Backbone
  Vector backbone: pHH0103
  Vector type: Bacterial Expression
Growth in bacteria
  Bacterial resistance: Ampicillin, 100 μg/mL
  Growth temperature: 37°C
  Growth strain: DH5alpha
  Copy number: Unknown
Gene/Insert
  Gene/Insert name: FNBP4 WW domain #1
  Species: H. sapiens (human)
  Insert size (bp): 183
  Mutation: codon optimized for expression in bacteria
  Entrez Gene: FNBP4 (a.k.a. FBP30)
  Promoter: tac
  Tag / fusion protein: GST (N terminal on backbone)
  Cloning method: Restriction Enzyme; 5′ cloning site SfiI (unknown if destroyed); 3′ cloning site NotI (unknown if destroyed)
  Sequencing primers: 5′ pGEX-5'
Terms and licenses: Academic/Nonprofit Terms; Industry Terms: Not Available to Industry
Depositor comments: Amino acid sequence: Linker - ENLYFQGRRASV(gagctc) and WW domain - GVGIEMGDWQEVWDENTGCYYYWNTQTNEVTWELPQYLA
How to cite: pHH0103 FNBP4 WW domain #1 was a gift from Sachdev Sidhu & Marius Sudol (Addgene plasmid # 104263 ; http://n2t.net/addgene:104263 ; RRID:Addgene_104263)
