[The description below was written by a language model from this plasmid's Addgene catalogue record and pLannotate feature annotations shown in this document.]
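Description:
pHH0103 FNBP4 WW domain #1 is a bacterial expression plasmid of about 6.9 kb for producing the first WW domain of human FNBP4 (also called FBP30) as a GST fusion protein in E. coli. It replicates from a ColE1/pMB1-type origin and is selected with ampicillin through the β-lactamase gene. The catalogue lists copy number as unknown. An f1 origin, a bom site and interrupted rop fragments are also annotated. Downstream of the insert and an fd terminator sit fragments of M13 gene III and of a tetracycline resistance gene. These look like leftovers of a phagemid-type ancestry for the backbone, although the record does not comment on them, and they lie outside the expressed fusion.

Expression is driven by the tac promoter with an adjacent lac operator. The plasmid carries its own lacI gene under the lacIq promoter, so transcription is repressed until it is induced with IPTG or lactose. The annotated reading frame begins with a 6xHis tag, which the catalogue fields do not mention, followed by Schistosoma japonicum GST. Next comes a short linker that, according to the depositor's comments, contains a TEV protease-type recognition motif, and then the 183 bp WW domain insert. The insert is codon optimized for bacteria and was cloned between SfiI and NotI sites. The annotation software matched the insert to mouse Fnbp4, presumably because the domain is conserved, while the catalogue gives the species as human.

The stated purpose is bacterial expression of the domain. The tags would allow affinity purification on glutathione or metal-chelate resin, yielding an isolated WW domain of the kind suited to binding or ligand specificity studies.
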