Features (pLannotate 1.2.2; 21 found; start..end, strand, type, name):
      1..29      +  promoter       tac promoter: strong E. coli promoter; hybrid between the trp and lac UV5 promoters
     37..53      +  protein_bind   lac operator: The lac repressor binds to the lac operator to inhibit transcription in E. coli. This inhibition can be relieved by adding lactose or isopropyl-β-D-thiogalactopyranoside (IPTG). lac repressor encoded by lacI
    138..155     +  CDS            6xHis: 6xHis affinity tag
    171..824     +  CDS            GST26_SCHJA: Experimental evidence at protein level: Swiss-Prot protein existence level 1. GST isoenzymes appear to play a central role in the parasite detoxification system. Other functions are also suspected including a role in increasing the solubility of haematin in the parasite gut. From Schistosoma japonicum (Blood fluke).
    879..1064    +  CDS            Fnbp4 (fragment): FNBP4_MOUSE - Also known as Fbp30, Kiaa1014. Experimental evidence at protein level: Swiss-Prot protein existence level 1. From Mus musculus (Mouse).
   1083..1130    +  terminator     fd terminator (sequence withheld): central terminator from bacteriophage fd (Otsuka and Kunisawa, 1982)
   1135..1347    +  CDS            M13 gene III (fragment) (sequence partly withheld): pIII; III; minor coat protein
   1362..1832    +  CDS            M13 gene III (fragment) (sequence partly withheld): pIII; III; minor coat protein
   1854..1924    +  CDS            TcR (fragment): tetracycline efflux protein; tet; confers resistance to tetracycline
   2166..2546    -  CDS            YPB1_ECOLX: Protein predicted: Swiss-Prot protein existence level 4. From Escherichia coli.
   2563..2714    +  CDS            rop (fragment): Rop protein, which maintains plasmids at low copy number; rop
   2750..3178    -  rep_origin     f1 ori (sequence partly withheld): f1 bacteriophage origin of replication; arrow indicates direction of (+) strand synthesis
   3187..3226    +  CDS            rop (fragment): Rop protein, which maintains plasmids at low copy number; rop
   3328..3468    +  misc_feature   bom: basis of mobility region from pBR322
   3654..4241    -  rep_origin     ori: high-copy-number ColE1/pMB1/pBR322/pUC origin of replication
   4412..5272    -  CDS            AmpR: β-lactamase; bla; confers resistance to ampicillin, carbenicillin, and related antibiotics
   5273..5377    -  promoter       AmpR promoter: bla
   5486..5563    +  promoter       lacIq promoter: lacI (mutant); In the lacIq allele, a single base change in the promoter boosts expression of the lacI gene about 10-fold.
   5564..6646    +  CDS            lacI: lac repressor; lacI; The lac repressor binds to the lac operator to inhibit transcription in E. coli. This inhibition can be relieved by adding lactose or isopropyl-β-D-thiogalactopyranoside (IPTG).
   6659..6680    +  protein_bind   CAP binding site: CAP binding activates transcription in the presence of cAMP. E. coli catabolite activator protein
   6699..6716    +  promoter       tet promoter (fragment): E. coli promoter for tetracycline efflux protein gene
>Addgene plasmid #104263 | pHH0103 FNBP4 WW domain #1 | addgene full sequence | sequence record 203488 | Addgene NGS Result
TTGACAATTAATCATCGGCTCGTATAATGTGTGGAATTGTGAGCGGATAACAATTTCACACAGGAAACAG
CCAGTCCGTTTAGGTGTTTTCACGAGCACTTCACCAACAAGGACCATAGATTATGAAAATCGAAGAACAC
CATCACCATCACCATTCCAGCGGTAAGCTTATGTCCCCTATACTAGGTTATTGGAAAATTAAGGGCCTTG
TGCAACCCACTCGACTTCTTTTGGAATATCTTGAAGAAAAATATGAAGAGCATTTGTATGAGCGCGATGA
AGGTGATAAATGGCGAAACAAAAAGTTTGAATTGGGTTTGGAGTTTCCCAATCTTCCTTATTATATTGAT
GGTGATGTTAAATTAACACAGTCTATGGCCATCATACGTTATATAGCTGACAAGCACAACATGTTGGGTG
GTTGTCCAAAAGAGCGTGCAGAGATTTCAATGCTTGAAGGAGCGGTTTTGGATATTAGATACGGTGTTTC
GAGAATTGCATATAGTAAAGACTTTGAAACTCTCAAAGTTGATTTTCTTAGCAAGCTACCTGAAATGCTG
AAAATGTTCGAAGATCGTTTATGTCATAAAACATATTTAAATGGTGATCATGTAACCCATCCTGACTTCA
TGTTGTATGACGCTCTTGATGTTGTTTTATACATGGACCCAATGTGCCTGGATGCGTTCCCAAAATTAGT
TTGTTTTAAAAAACGTATTGAAGCTATCCCACAAATTGATAAGTACTTGAAATCCAGCAAGTATATAGCA
TGGCCTTTGCAGGGCTGGCAAGCCACGTTTGGTGGTGGCGACCATCCTCCAAAATCGGATCTGGAAGTTC
TGTTCCAGGGGCCCCTGTCCAGCGGTCTGGTTCCGCGTGGTTCCGGTACCGCGGCCCAGCCGGCCGAAAA
TCTGTACTTCCAAGGTCGTCGTGCCTCTGTGGAGCTCGGCGTGGGTATCGAAATGGGTGACTGGCAAGAA
GTGTGGGATGAAAATACGGGTTGTTACTACTACTGGAATACGCAAACGAATGAAGTGACCTGGGAACTGC
CGCAGTATCTGGCGTAGGCGGCCGCATA
[142 nt withheld, positions 1079-1220]
C
[98 nt withheld, positions 1222-1319]
AGTTTGTACTGGTGACGAAACTCAGTGTCTAGCTAGAGTGGC
[149 nt withheld, positions 1362-1510]
T
[41 nt withheld, positions 1512-1552]
T
[62 nt withheld, positions 1554-1615]
A
[35 nt withheld, positions 1617-1651]
CCTCCCTCAATCGGTTGAATGTCGCCCTTTTGTCTTTGGCGCTGGTAAACCATATGAA
[86 nt withheld, positions 1710-1795]
T
[54 nt withheld, positions 1797-1850]
CTAGCGCCGCCCTATACCTTGTCTGCCTCCCCGCGTTGCGTCGCGGTGCATGGAGCCGGGCCACCTCGAC
CTGAATGGAAGCCGGCGGCACCTCGCTAACGGATTCACCACTCCAAGAATTGGAGCCAATCAATTCTTGC
GGAGAACTGTGAATGCGCAAACCAACCCTTGGCAGAACATATCCATCGCGTCCGCCATCTCCAGCAGCCG
CACGCGGCGCATCTCGGGCAGCGTTGGGTCCTGGCCACGGGTGCGCATGATCGTGCTCCTGTCGTTGAGG
ACCCGGCTAGGCTGGCGGGGTTGCCTTACTGGTTAGCAGAATGAATCACCGATACGCGAGCGAACGTGAA
GCGACTGCTGCTGCAAAACGTCTGCGACCTGAGCAACAACATGAATGGTCTTCGGTTTCCGTGTTTCGTA
AAGTCTGGAAACGCGGAAGTCAGCGCCCTGCACCATTATGTTCCGGATCTGCATCGCAGGATGCTGCTGG
CTACCCTGTGGAACACCTACATCTGTATTAACGAAGCGCTGGCATTGACCCTGAGTGATTTTTCTCTGGT
CCCGCCGCATCCATACCGCCAGTTGTTTACCCTCACAACGTTCCAGTAACCGGGCATGTTCATCATCAGT
AACCCGTATCGTGAGCATCCTCTCTCGTTTCATCGGTATCATTACCCCCATGAACAGAAATCCCCCTTAC
ACGGAGGCATCAGTGACCAAACAGGAAAAAACCGCCCTTAACATGGCCCGCTTTATCAGAAGCCAGACAT
TAACGCTTCTGGAGAAACTCAACGAGCTGGACGCGGATGAACAGGCAGACATCTGTGAATCGCTTCACGA
CCACGCTGATGAGCTTTACCGCAGGATCCGCGAAATTGTAAGCGTTAATATTTTGTTAAAATTCGCGTTA
AATTTTTGTTAAATCAGCTCATTTTTTAACCAATAGGCCGAAATCGGCAAAATCCCTTATAAATCAAAAG
AATAGACCGAGATAGGGT
[37 nt withheld, positions 2849-2885]
AAAGAACGTGGACTCCAACGTCAAAGG
[49 nt withheld, positions 2913-2961]
T
[91 nt withheld, positions 2963-3053]
G
[124 nt withheld, positions 3055-3178]
CGCGGATCCTGCCTCGCGCGTTTCGGTGATGACGGTGAAAACCTCTGACACATGCAGCTCCCGGAGACGG
TCACAGCTTGTCTGTAAGCGGATGCCGGGAGCAGACAAGCCCGTCAGGGCGCGTCAGCGGGTGTTGGCGG
GTGTCGGGGCGCAGCCATGACCCAGTCACGTAGCGATAGCGGAGTGTATACTGGCTTAACTATGCGGCAT
CAGAGCAGATTGTACTGAGAGTGCACCATATGCGGTGTGAAATACCGCACAGATGCGTAAGGAGAAAATA
CCGCATCAGGCGCTCTTCCGCTTCCTCGCTCACTGACTCGCTGCGCTCGGTCGTTCGGCTGCGGCGAGCG
GTATCAGCTCACTCAAAGGCGGTAATACGGTTATCCACAGAATCAGGGGATAACGCAGGAAAGAACATGT
GAGCAAAAGGCCAGCAAAAGGCCAGGAACCGTAAAAAGGCCGCGTTGCTGGCGTTTTTCCATAGGCTCCG
CCCCCCTGACGAGCATCACAAAAATCGACGCTCAAGTCAGAGGTGGCGAAACCCGACAGGACTATAAAGA
TACCAGGGTTTCCCCCTGGAAGCTCCCTCGTGCGCTCTCCTGTTCCGACCCTGCCGCTTACCGGATACCT
GTCCGCCTTTCTCCCTTCGGGAAGCGTGGCGCTTTCTCATAGCTCACGCTGTAGGTATCTCAGTTCGGTG
TAGGTCGTTCGCTCCAAGCTGGGCTGTGTGCACGAACCCCCCGTTCAGCCCGACCGCTGCGCCTTATCCG
GTAACTATCGTCTTGAGTCCAACCCGGTAAGACACGACTTATCGCCACTGGCAGCAGCCACTGGTAACAG
GATTAGCAGAGCGAGGTATGTAGGCGGTGCTACAGAGTTCTTGAAGTGGTGGCCTAACTACGGCTACACT
AGAAGGACAGTATTTGGTATCTGCGCTCTGCTGAAGCCAGTTACCTTCGGAAAAAGAGTTGGTAGCTCTT
GATCCGGCAAACAAACCACCGCTGGTAGCGGTGGTTTTTTTGTTTGCAAGCAGCAGATTACGCGCAGAAA
AAAAGGATCTCAAGAAGATCCTTTGATCTTTTCTACGGGGTCTGACGCTCAGTGGAACGAAAACTCACGT
TAAGGGATTTTGGTCATGAGATTATCAAAAAGGATCTTCACCTAGATCCTTTTAAATTAAAAATGAAGTT
TTAAATCAATCTAAAGTATATATGAGTAAACTTGGTCTGACAGTTACCAATGCTTAATCAGTGAGGCACC
TATCTCAGCGATCTGTCTATTTCGTTCATCCATAGTTGCCTGACTCCCCGTCGTGTAGATAACTACGATA
CGGGAGGGCTTACCATCTGGCCCCAGTGCTGCAATGATACCGCGAGACCCACGCTCACCGGCTCCAGATT
TATCAGCAATAAACCAGCCAGCCGGAAGGGCCGAGCGCAGAAGTGGTCCTGCAACTTTATCCGCCTCCAT
CCAGTCTATTAATTGTTGCCGGGAAGCTAGAGTAAGTAGTTCGCCAGTTAATAGTTTGCGCAACGTTGTT
GCCATTGCTGCAGGCATCGTGGTGTCACGCTCGTCGTTTGGTATGGCTTCATTCAGCTCCGGTTCCCAAC
GATCAAGGCGAGTTACATGATCCCCCATGTTGTGCAAAAAAGCGGTTAGCTCCTTCGGTCCTCCGATCGT
TGTCAGAAGTAAGTTGGCCGCAGTGTTATCACTCATGGTTATGGCAGCACTGCATAATTCTCTTACTGTC
ATGCCATCCGTAAGATGCTTTTCTGTGACTGGTGAGTACTCAACCAAGTCATTCTGAGAATAGTGTATGC
GGCGACCGAGTTGCTCTTGCCCGGCGTCAACACGGGATAATACCGCGCCACATAGCAGAACTTTAAAAGT
GCTCATCATTGGAAAACGTTCTTCGGGGCGAAAACTCTCAAGGATCTTACCGCTGTTGAGATCCAGTTCG
ATGTAACCCACTCGTGCACCCAACTGATCTTCAGCATCTTTTACTTTCACCAGCGTTTCTGGGTGAGCAA
AAACAGGAAGGCAAAATGCCGCAAAAAAGGGAATAAGGGCGACACGGAAATGTTGAATACTCATACTCTT
CCTTTTTCAATATTATTGAAGCATTTATCAGGGTTATTGTCTCATGAGCGGATACATATTTGAATGTATT
TAGAAAAATAAACAAATAGGGGTTCCGCGCACATTTCCCCGAAAAGTGCCACCTGACGTCTAAGAAACCA
TTATTATCATGACATTAACCTATAAAAATAGGCGTATCACGAGGCCCTTTCGTCTTCAAGAATTCCCGAC
ACCATCGAATGGTGCAAAACCTTTCGCGGTATGGCATGATAGCGCCCGGAAGAGAGTCAATTCAGGGTGG
TGAATGTGAAACCAGTAACGTTATACGATGTCGCAGAGTATGCCGGTGTCTCTTATCAGACCGTTTCCCG
CGTGGTGAACCAGGCCAGCCACGTTTCTGCGAAAACGCGGGAAAAAGTGGAAGCGGCGATGGCGGAGCTG
AATTACATTCCCAACCGCGTGGCACAACAACTGGCGGGCAAACAGTCGTTGCTGATTGGCGTTGCCACCT
CCAGTCTGGCCCTGCACGCGCCGTCGCAAATTGTCGCGGCGATTAAATCTCGCGCCGATCAACTGGGTGC
CAGCGTGGTGGTGTCGATGGTAGAACGAAGCGGCGTCGAAGCCTGTAAAGCGGCGGTGCACAATCTTCTC
GCGCAACGCGTCAGTGGGCTGATCATTAACTATCCGCTGGATGACCAGGATGCCATTGCTGTGGAAGCTG
CCTGCACTAATGTTCCGGCGTTATTTCTTGATGTCTCTGACCAGACACCCATCAACAGTATTATTTTCTC
CCATGAAGACGGTACGCGACTGGGCGTGGAGCATCTGGTCGCATTGGGTCACCAGCAAATCGCGCTGTTA
GCGGGCCCATTAAGTTCTGTCTCGGCGCGTCTGCGTCTGGCTGGCTGGCATAAATATCTCACTCGCAATC
AAATTCAGCCGATAGCGGAACGGGAAGGCGACTGGAGTGCCATGTCCGGTTTTCAACAAACCATGCAAAT
GCTGAATGAGGGCATCGTTCCCACTGCGATGCTGGTTGCCAACGATCAGATGGCGCTGGGCGCAATGCGC
GCCATTACCGAGTCCGGGCTGCGCGTTGGTGCGGATATCTCGGTAGTGGGATACGACGATACCGAAGACA
GCTCATGTTATATCCCGCCGTTAACCACCATCAAACAGGATTTTCGCCTGCTGGGGCAAACCAGCGTGGA
CCGCTTGCTGCAACTCTCTCAGGGCCAGGCGGTGAAGGGCAATCAGCTGTTGCCCGTCTCACTGGTGAAA
AGAAAAACCACCCTGGCGCCCAATACGCAAACCGCCTCTCCCCGCGCGTTGGCCGATTCATTAATGCAGC
TGGCACGACAGGTTTCCCGACTGGAAAGCGGGCAGTGAGCGCAACGCAATTAATGTAAGTTAGCTCACTC
ATTAGGCACAATTCTCATGTTTGACAGCTTATCATCGACTGCACGGTGCACCAATGCTTCTGGCGTCAGG
CAGCCATCGGAAGCTGTGGTATGGCTGTGCAGGTCGTAAATCACTGCATAATTCGTGTCGCTCAAGGCGC
ACTCCCGTTCTGGATAATGTTTTTTGCGCCGACATCATAACGGTTCTGGCAAATATTCTGAAATGAGCTG
