>Addgene plasmid #104263 | pHH0103 FNBP4 WW domain #1 | depositor partial sequence | sequence record 197415 | WW domain with linker
GGCCCAGCCGGCCGAAAATCTGTACTTCCAAGGTCGTCGTGCCTCTGTGGAGCTCGGCGTGGGTATCGAA
ATGGGTGACTGGCAAGAAGTGTGGGATGAAAATACGGGTTGTTACTACTACTGGAATACGCAAACGAATG
AAGTGACCTGGGAACTGCCGCAGTATCTGGCGTAGGCGGCCGC
